>Addgene plasmid #76464 | PAK1 gRNA (BRDN0001145958) | addgene full sequence | sequence record 185888 | Addgene Assembled Sequence
CCCGGGTGCAAAGATGGATAAAGTTTTAAACAGAGAGGAATCTTTGCAGCTAATGGACCTTCTAGGTCTT
GAAAGGAGTGGGAATTGGCTCCGGTGCCCGTCAGTGGGCAGAGCGCACATCGCCCACAGTCCCCGAGAAG
TTGGGGGGAGGGGTCGGCAATTGATCCGGTGCCTAGAGAAGGTGGCGCGGGGTAAACTGGGAAAGTGATG
TCGTGTACTGGCTCCGCCTTTTTCCCGAGGGTGGGGGAGAACCGTATATAAGTGCAGTAGTCGCCGTGAA
CGTTCTTTTTCGCAACGGGTTTGCCGCCAGAACACAGGTAAGTGCCGTGTGTGGTTCCCGCGGGCCTGGC
CTCTTTACGGGTTATGGCCCTTGCGTGCCTTGAATTACTTCCACCTGGCTGCAGTACGTGATTCTTGATC
CCGAGCTTCGGGTTGGAAGTGGGTGGGAGAGTTCGAGGCCTTGCGCTTAAGGAGCCCCTTCGCCTCGTGC
TTGAGTTGAGGCCTGGCCTGGGCGCTGGGGCCGCCGCGTGCGAATCTGGTGGCACCTTCGCGCCTGTCTC
GCTGCTTTCGATAAGTCTCTAGCCATTTAAAATTTTTGATGACCTGCTGCGACGCTTTTTTTCTGGCAAG
ATAGTCTTGTAAATGCGGGCCAAGATCTGCACACTGGTATTTCGGTTTTTGGGGCCGCGGGCGGCGACGG
GGCCCGTGCGTCCCAGCGCACATGTTCGGCGAGGCGGGGCCTGCGAGCGCGGCCACCGAGAATCGGACGG
GGGTAGTCTCAAGCTGGCCGGCCTGCTCTGGTGCCTGGCCTCGCGCCGCCGTGTATCGCCCCGCCCTGGG
CGGCAAGGCTGGCCCGGTCGGCACCAGTTGCGTGAGCGGAAAGATGGCCGCTTCCCGGCCCTGCTGCAGG
GAGCTCAAAATGGAGGACGCGGCGCTCGGGAGAGCGGGCGGGTGAGTCACCCACACAAAGGAAAAGGGCC
TTTCCGTCCTCAGCCGTCGCTTCATGTGACTCCACGGAGTACCGGGCGCCGTCCAGGCACCTCGATTAGT
TCTCGAGCTTTTGGAGTACGTCGTCTTTAGGTTGGGGGGAGGGGTTTTATGCGATGGAGTTTCCCCACAC
TGAGTGGGTGGAGACTGAAGTTAGGCCAGCTTGGCACTTGATGTAATTCTCCTTGGAATTTGCCCTTTTT
GAGTTTGGATCTTGGTTCATTCTCAAGCCTCAGACAGTGGTTCAAAGTTTTTTTCTTCCATTTCAGGTGT
CGTGACGTACGGCCACCATGACCGAGTACAAGCCCACGGTGCGCCTCGCCACCCGCGACGACGTCCCCAG
GGCCGTACGCACCCTCGCCGCCGCGTTCGCCGACTACCCCGCCACGCGCCACACCGTCGATCCGGACCGC
CACATCGAGCGGGTCACCGAGCTGCAAGAACTCTTCCTCACGCGCGTCGGGCTCGACATCGGCAAGGTGT
GGGTCGCGGACGACGGCGCCGCCGTGGCGGTCTGGACCACGCCGGAGAGCGTCGAAGCGGGGGCGGTGTT
CGCCGAGATCGGCCCGCGCATGGCCGAGTTGAGCGGTTCCCGGCTGGCCGCGCAGCAACAGATGGAAGGC
CTCCTGGCGCCGCACCGGCCCAAGGAGCCCGCGTGGTTCCTGGCCACCGTCGGAGTCTCGCCCGACCACC
AGGGCAAGGGTCTGGGCAGCGCCGTCGTGCTCCCCGGAGTGGAGGCGGCCGAGCGCGCCGGGGTGCCCGC
CTTCCTGGAGACCTCCGCGCCCCGCAACCTCCCCTTCTACGAGCGGCTCGGCTTCACCGTCACCGCCGAC
GTCGAGGTGCCCGAAGGACCGCGCACCTGGTGCATGACCCGCAAGCCCGGTGCCTGAACGCGTTAAGTCG
ACAATCAACCTCTGGATTACAAAATTTGTGAAAGATTGACTGGTATTCTTAACTATGTTGCTCCTTTTAC
GCTATGTGGATACGCTGCTTTAATGCCTTTGTATCATGCTATTGCTTCCCGTATGGCTTTCATTTTCTCC
TCCTTGTATAAATCCTGGTTGCTGTCTCTTTATGAGGAGTTGTGGCCCGTTGTCAGGCAACGTGGCGTGG
TGTGCACTGTGTTTGCTGACGCAACCCCCACTGGTTGGGGCATTGCCACCACCTGTCAGCTCCTTTCCGG
GACTTTCGCTTTCCCCCTCCCTATTGCCACGGCGGAACTCATCGCCGCCTGCCTTGCCCGCTGCTGGACA
GGGGCTCGGCTGTTGGGCACTGACAATTCCGTGGTGTTGTCGGGGAAATCATCGTCCTTTCCTTGGCTGC
TCGCCTGTGTTGCCACCTGGATTCTGCGCGGGACGTCCTTCTGCTACGTCCCTTCGGCCCTCAATCCAGC
GGACCTTCCTTCCCGCGGCCTGCTGCCGGCTCTGCGGCCTCTTCCGCGTCTTCGCCTTCGCCCTCAGACG
AGTCGGATCTCCCTTTGGGCCGCCTCCCCGCGTCGACTTTAAGACCAATGACTTACAAGGCAGCTGTAGA
TCTTAGCCACTTTTTAAAAGAAAAGGGGGGACTGGAAGGGCTAATTCACTCCCAACGAAGACAAGATCTG
CTTTTTGCTTGTACTGGGTCTCTCTGGTTAGACCAGATCTGAGCCTGGGAGCTCTCTGGCTAACTAGGGA
ACCCACTGCTTAAGCCTCAATAAAGCTTGCCTTGAGTGCTTCAAGTAGTGTGTGCCCGTCTGTTGTGTGA
CTCTGGTAACTAGAGATCCCTCAGACCCTTTTAGTCAGTGTGGAAAATCTCTAGCAGTACGTATAGTAGT
TCATGTCATCTTATTATTCAGTATTTATAACTTGCAAAGAAATGAATATCAGAGAGTGAGAGGAACTTGT
TTATTGCAGCTTATAATGGTTACAAATAAAGCAATAGCATCACAAATTTCACAAATAAAGCATTTTTTTC
ACTGCATTCTAGTTGTGGTTTGTCCAAACTCATCAATGTATCTTATCATGTCTGGCTCTAGCTATCCCGC
CCCTAACTCCGCCCATCCCGCCCCTAACTCCGCCCAGTTCCGCCCATTCTCCGCCCCATGGCTGACTAAT
TTTTTTTATTTATGCAGAGGCCGAGGCCGCCTCGGCCTCTGAGCTATTCCAGAAGTAGTGAGGAGGCTTT
TTTGGAGGCCTAGGGACGTACCCAATTCGCCCTATAGTGAGTCGTATTACGCGCGCTCACTGGCCGTCGT
TTTACAACGTCGTGACTGGGAAAACCCTGGCGTTACCCAACTTAATCGCCTTGCAGCACATCCCCCTTTC
GCCAGCTGGCGTAATAGCGAAGAGGCCCGCACCGATCGCCCTTCCCAACAGTTGCGCAGCCTGAATGGCG
AATGGG
[124 nt withheld, positions 3367-3490]
C
[91 nt withheld, positions 3492-3582]
A
[49 nt withheld, positions 3584-3632]
CCTTTGACGTTGGAGTCCACGTTCTTT
[37 nt withheld, positions 3660-3696]
ACCCTATCTCGGTCTATTCTTTTGATTTATAAGGGATTTTGCCGATTTCGGCCTATTGGTTAAAAAATGA
GCTGATTTAACAAAAATTTAACGCGAATTTTAACAAAATATTAACGCTTACAATTTAGGTGGCACTTTTC
GGGGAAATGTGCGCGGAACCCCTATTTGTTTATTTTTCTAAATACATTCAAATATGTATCCGCTCATGAG
ACAATAACCCTGATAAATGCTTCAATAATATTGAAAAAGGAAGAGTATGAGTATTCAACATTTCCGTGTC
GCCCTTATTCCCTTTTTTGCGGCATTTTGCCTTCCTGTTTTTGCTCACCCAGAAACGCTGGTGAAAGTAA
AAGATGCTGAAGATCAGTTGGGTGCACGAGTGGGTTACATCGAACTGGATCTCAACAGCGGTAAGATCCT
TGAGAGTTTTCGCCCCGAAGAACGTTTTCCAATGATGAGCACTTTTAAAGTTCTGCTATGTGGCGCGGTA
TTATCCCGTATTGACGCCGGGCAAGAGCAACTCGGTCGCCGCATACACTATTCTCAGAATGACTTGGTTG
AGTACTCACCAGTCACAGAAAAGCATCTTACGGATGGCATGACAGTAAGAGAATTATGCAGTGCTGCCAT
AACCATGAGTGATAACACTGCGGCCAACTTACTTCTGACAACGATCGGAGGACCGAAGGAGCTAACCGCT
TTTTTGCACAACATGGGGGATCATGTAACTCGCCTTGATCGTTGGGAACCGGAGCTGAATGAAGCCATAC
CAAACGACGAGCGTGACACCACGATGCCTGTAGCAATGGCAACAACGTTGCGCAAACTATTAACTGGCGA
ACTACTTACTCTAGCTTCCCGGCAACAATTAATAGACTGGATGGAGGCGGATAAAGTTGCAGGACCACTT
CTGCGCTCGGCCCTTCCGGCTGGCTGGTTTATTGCTGATAAATCTGGAGCCGGTGAGCGTGGGTCTCGCG
GTATCATTGCAGCACTGGGGCCAGATGGTAAGCCCTCCCGTATCGTAGTTATCTACACGACGGGGAGTCA
GGCAACTATGGATGAACGAAATAGACAGATCGCTGAGATAGGTGCCTCACTGATTAAGCATTGGTAACTG
TCAGACCAAGTTTACTCATATATACTTTAGATTGATTTAAAACTTCATTTTTAATTTAAAAGGATCTAGG
TGAAGATCCTTTTTGATAATCTCATGACCAAAATCCCTTAACGTGAGTTTTCGTTCCACTGAGCGTCAGA
CCCCGTAGAAAAGATCAAAGGATCTTCTTGAGATCCTTTTTTTCTGCGCGTAATCTGCTGCTTGCAAACA
AAAAAACCACCGCTACCAGCGGTGGTTTGTTTGCCGGATCAAGAGCTACCAACTCTTTTTCCGAAGGTAA
CTGGCTTCAGCAGAGCGCAGATACCAAATACTGTTCTTCTAGTGTAGCCGTAGTTAGGCCACCACTTCAA
GAACTCTGTAGCACCGCCTACATACCTCGCTCTGCTAATCCTGTTACCAGTGGCTGCTGCCAGTGGCGAT
AAGTCGTGTCTTACCGGGTTGGACTCAAGACGATAGTTACCGGATAAGGCGCAGCGGTCGGGCTGAACGG
GGGGTTCGTGCACACAGCCCAGCTTGGAGCGAACGACCTACACCGAACTGAGATACCTACAGCGTGAGCT
ATGAGAAAGCGCCACGCTTCCCGAAGGGAGAAAGGCGGACAGGTATCCGGTAAGCGGCAGGGTCGGAACA
GGAGAGCGCACGAGGGAGCTTCCAGGGGGAAACGCCTGGTATCTTTATAGTCCTGTCGGGTTTCGCCACC
TCTGACTTGAGCGTCGATTTTTGTGATGCTCGTCAGGGGGGCGGAGCCTATGGAAAAACGCCAGCAACGC
GGCCTTTTTACGGTTCCTGGCCTTTTGCTGGCCTTTTGCTCACATGTTCTTTCCTGCGTTATCCCCTGAT
TCTGTGGATAACCGTATTACCGCCTTTGAGTGAGCTGATACCGCTCGCCGCAGCCGAACGACCGAGCGCA
GCGAGTCAGTGAGCGAGGAAGCGGAAGAGCGCCCAATACGCAAACCGCCTCTCCCCGCGCGTTGGCCGAT
TCATTAATGCAGCTGGCACGACAGGTTTCCCGACTGGAAAGCGGGCAGTGAGCGCAACGCAATTAATGTG
AGTTAGCTCACTCATTAGGCACCCCAGGCTTTACACTTTATGCTTCCGGCTCGTATGTTGTGTGGAATTG
TGAGCGGATAACAATTTCACACAGGAAACAGCTATGACCATGATTACGCCAAGCGCGCAATTAACCCTCA
CTAAAGGGAACAAAAGCTGGAGCTGCAAGCTTAATGTAGTCTTATGCAATACTCTTGTAGTCTTGCAACA
TGGTAACGATGAGTTAGCAACATGCCTTACAAGGAGAGAAAAAGCACCGTGCATGCCGATTGGTGGAAGT
AAGGTGGTACGATCGTGCCTTATTAGGAAGGCAACAGACGGGTCTGACATGGATTGGACGAACCACTGAA
TTGCCGCATTGCAGAGATATTGTATTTAAGTGCCTAGCTCGATACATAAACGGGTCTCTCTGGTTAGACC
AGATCTGAGCCTGGGAGCTCTCTGGCTAACTAGGGAACCCACTGCTTAAGCCTCAATAAAGCTTGCCTTG
AGTGCTTCAAGTAGTGTGTGCCCGTCTGTTGTGTGACTCTGGTAACTAGAGATCCCTCAGACCCTTTTAG
TCAGTGTGGAAAATCTCTAGCAGTGGCGCCCGAACAGGGACTTGAAAGCGAAAGGGAAACCAGAGGAGCT
CTCTCGACGCAGGACTCGGCTTGCTGAAGCGCGCACGGCAAGAGGCGAGGGGCGGCGACTGGTGAGTACG
CCAAAAATTTTGACTAGCGGAGGCTAGAAGGAGAGAGATGGGTGCGAGAGCGTCAGTATTAAGCGGGGGA
GAATTAGATCGCGATGGGAAAAAATTCGGTTAAGGCCAGGGGGAAAGAAAAAATATAAATTAAAACATAT
AGTATGGGCAAGCAGGGAGCTAGAACGATTCGCAGTTAATCCTGGCCTGTTAGAAACATCAGAAGGCTGT
AGACAAATACTGGGACAGCTACAACCATCCCTTCAGACAGGATCAGAAGAACTTAGATCATTATATAATA
CAGTAGCAACCCTCTATTGTGTGCATCAAAGGATAGAGATAAAAGACACCAAGGAAGCTTTAGACAAGAT
AGAGGAAGAGCAAAACAAAAGTAAGACCACCGCACAGCAAGCGGCCGCTGATCTTCAGACCTGGAGGAGG
AGATATGAGGGACAATTGGAGAAGTGAATTATATAAATATAAAGTAGTAAAAATTGAACCATTAGGAGTA
GCACCCACCAAGGCAAAGAGAAGAGTGGTGCAGAGAGAAAAAAGAGCAGTGGGAATAGGAGCTTTGTTCC
TTGGGTTCTTGGGAGCAGCAGGAAGCACTATGGGCGCAGCGTCAATGACGCTGACGGTACAGGCCAGACA
ATTATTGTCTGGTATAGTGCAGCAGCAGAACAATTTGCTGAGGGCTATTGAGGCGCAACAGCATCTGTTG
CAACTCACAGTCTGGGGCATCAAGCAGCTCCAGGCAAGAATCCTGGCTGTGGAAAGATACCTAAAGGATC
AACAGCTCCTGGGGATTTGGGGTTGCTCTGGAAAACTCATTTGCACCACTGCTGTGCCTTGGAATGCTAG
TTGGAGTAATAAATCTCTGGAACAGATTTGGAATCACACGACCTGGATGGAGTGGGACAGAGAAATTAAC
AATTACACAAGCTTAATACACTCCTTAATTGAAGAATCGCAAAACCAGCAAGAAAAGAATGAACAAGAAT
TATTGGAATTAGATAAATGGGCAAGTTTGTGGAATTGGTTTAACATAACAAATTGGCTGTGGTATATAAA
ATTATTCATAATGATAGTAGGAGGCTTGGTAGGTTTAAGAATAGTTTTTGCTGTACTTTCTATAGTGAAT
AGAGTTAGGCAGGGATATTCACCATTATCGTTTCAGACCCACCTCCCAACCCCGAGGGGACCCAGAGAGG
GCCTATTTCCCATGATTCCTTCATATTTGCATATACGATACAAGGCTGTTAGAGAGATAATTAGAATTAA
TTTGACTGTAAACACAAAGATATTAGTACAAAATACGTGACGTAGAAAGTAATAATTTCTTGGGTAGTTT
GCAGTTTTAAAATTATGTTTTAAAATGGACTATCATATGCTTACCGTAACTTGAAAGTATTTCGATTTCT
TGGCTTTATATATCTTGTGGAAAGGACGAAACACCGTTCTGTCACCACATCTGTCAGTTTTAGAGCTAGA
AATAGCAAGTTAAAATAAGGCTAGTCCGTTATCAACTTGAAAAAGTGGCACCGAGTCGGTGCTTTTTTAA
GCTTGGCGTAACTAGATCTTGAGACAAATGGCAGTATTCATCCACAATTTTAAAAGAAAAGGGGGGATTG
GGGGGTACAGTGCAGGGGAAAGAATAGTAGACATAATAGCAACAGACATACAAACTAAAGAATTACAAAA
ACAAATTACAAAAATTCAAAATTTTCGGGTTTATTACAGGGACAGCAGAGATCCACTTTGGCGCCGGCTC
GAGGGGG
Features (pLannotate 1.2.2; 29 found; start..end, strand, type, name):
     14..80      +  CDS            small t antigen (fragment): SV40 (simian virus 40) small t antigen
    106..317     +  promoter       EF-1α core promoter: core promoter for human elongation factor EF-1α
    318..1256    +  intron         EF-1α intron A: intron upstream of the start codon of human EF-1α
   1278..1877    +  CDS            PuroR (fragment): puromycin N-acetyltransferase; pac from Streptomyces; confers resistance to puromycin
   1893..2481    +  misc_feature   WPRE: woodchuck hepatitis virus posttranscriptional regulatory element
   2532..2551    +  misc_feature   cPPT/CTS (fragment): central polypurine tract and central termination sequence of HIV-1
   2553..2786    +  LTR            3' LTR (ΔU3): self-inactivating 3' long terminal repeat (LTR) from HIV-1
   2864..2985    +  polyA_signal   SV40 poly(A) signal: SV40 polyadenylation signal
   3025..3160    +  rep_origin     SV40 ori: SV40 origin of replication
   3181..3199    -  promoter       T7 promoter: promoter for bacteriophage T7 RNA polymerase
   3207..3362    +  CDS            lacZα (fragment): LacZα fragment of β-galactosidase; lacZ fragment
   3367..3795    +  rep_origin     f1 ori (sequence partly withheld): f1 bacteriophage origin of replication; arrow indicates direction of (+) strand synthesis
   3848..3952    +  promoter       AmpR promoter: bla
   3953..4813    +  CDS            AmpR: β-lactamase; bla; confers resistance to ampicillin, carbenicillin, and related antibiotics
   4984..5572    +  rep_origin     ori: high-copy-number ColE1/pMB1/pBR322/pUC origin of replication
   5755..5847    +  CDS            lacI (fragment): lac repressor; lacI; The lac repressor binds to the lac operator to inhibit transcription in E. coli. This inhibition can be relieved by adding lactose or isopropyl-β-D-thiogalactopyranoside (IPTG).
   5860..5881    +  protein_bind   CAP binding site: CAP binding activates transcription in the presence of cAMP. E. coli catabolite activator protein
   5896..5926    +  promoter       lac promoter: promoter for the E. coli lac operon
   5934..5950    +  protein_bind   lac operator: The lac repressor binds to the lac operator to inhibit transcription in E. coli. This inhibition can be relieved by adding lactose or isopropyl-β-D-thiogalactopyranoside (IPTG). lac repressor encoded by lacI
   5995..6013    +  promoter       T3 promoter: promoter for bacteriophage T3 RNA polymerase
   6041..6267    +  promoter       RSV promoter: Rous sarcoma virus enhancer/promoter
   6268..6448    +  LTR            5' LTR (truncated): truncated 5' long terminal repeat (LTR) from HIV-1
   6495..6620    +  misc_feature   HIV-1 Ψ: packaging signal of human immunodeficiency virus type 1
   6604..6967    +  CDS            HIV-1 gag (fragment): gag protein from human immunodeficiency virus 1; gag
   7113..7346    +  misc_feature   RRE: The Rev response element (RRE) of HIV-1 allows for Rev-dependent mRNA export from the nucleus to the cytoplasm.
   7723..7749    +  CDS            Rev (fragment): human immunodeficiency virus 1 (HIV-1) Rev protein; rev; enhances nuclear export of unspliced and incompletely spliced viral mRNAs
   7753..7993    +  promoter       U6 promoter: RNA polymerase III promoter for human U6 snRNA
   8023..8098    +  misc_RNA       gRNA scaffold: guide RNA scaffold for the Streptococcus pyogenes CRISPR/Cas9 system
   8154..8271    +  misc_feature   cPPT/CTS: central polypurine tract and central termination sequence of HIV-1
