[The description below was written by a language model from this plasmid's Addgene catalogue record and pLannotate feature annotations shown in this document.]
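Description:
PAK1 gRNA (BRDN0001145958) is a third-generation lentiviral guide RNA plasmid built on the lentiGuide-Puro backbone and designed to target human PAK1, a p21-activated kinase. It is one member of a human kinome gRNA collection. In bacteria it is maintained at high copy from a ColE1/pUC-type origin and selected with ampicillin through the β-lactamase gene. The backbone also carries an f1 origin, an SV40 origin and poly(A) signal, and lac, T3 and T7 promoter remnants left over from the parental cloning vector.

The transfer cassette runs from an RSV promoter fused to a truncated HIV-1 5' LTR, which makes genomic RNA production Tat-independent, to a self-inactivating ΔU3 3' LTR. Between these lie the Ψ packaging signal with a partial gag sequence, the Rev response element for Rev-dependent nuclear export, and a cPPT/CTS element that aids nuclear import of the viral genome. Two expression units are carried. In the first, a human U6 RNA polymerase III promoter drives the PAK1-specific 20-nucleotide spacer joined to the Streptococcus pyogenes Cas9 guide scaffold. In the second, an EF-1α promoter with its intron A drives puromycin N-acetyltransferase, followed by a WPRE to boost transcript expression, so that transduced mammalian cells can be selected with puromycin.

The plasmid does not encode Cas9. It is meant to be packaged into lentivirus and delivered to cells that already express Cas9, or used alongside a separate Cas9 lentiviral vector, to disrupt PAK1. The guide was designed against two PAK1 reference transcripts using optimised sgRNA design rules intended to maximise on-target activity and limit off-target cleavage.
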