Addgene plasmid #76464: PAK1 gRNA (BRDN0001145958)
Purpose: 3rd generation lentiviral gRNA plasmid targeting human PAK1
Depositing lab: John Doench & David Root. Depositing organization: Broad Institute. Publication: Optimized sgRNA design to maximize activity and minimize off-target effects of CRISPR-Cas9. Doench JG, Fusi N, Sullender M, Hegde M, Vaimberg EW, Donovan KF, Smith I, Tothova Z, Wilen C, Orchard R, Virgin HW, Listgarten J, Root DE. Nat Biotechnol. 2016 Jan 18. doi: 10.1038/nbt.3437. PubMed 26780180.
Backbone
  Vector backbone: lentiGuide-Puro
  Backbone manufacturer: Zhang Lab (Addgene plasmid # 52963)
  Vector type: Mammalian Expression, Lentiviral, CRISPR
  Selectable markers: Puromycin
Growth in bacteria
  Bacterial resistance: Ampicillin, 100 μg/mL
  Growth temperature: 37°C
  Growth strain: DH5alpha
  Copy number: High Copy
Gene/Insert
  Gene/Insert name: PAK1 (alt names: PAK1; NM_001128620.1)
  gRNA/shRNA sequence: TTCTGTCACCACATCTGTCA
  Species: H. sapiens (human)
  Entrez Gene: PAK1 (a.k.a. IDDMSSD, PAKalpha, alpha-PAK, p65-PAK)
  Promoter: hU6
  Cloning method: Unknown
  Sequencing primers: 5′ U6-F; 3′ pS2-R
Terms and licenses: Academic/Nonprofit Terms; Industry Terms: Not Available to Industry
Depositor comments: The gRNA was designed to target the following Genbank reference sequence(s): NM_001128620.1,NM_002576.4. Note that this plasmid does NOT contain Cas9. It should be used in conjunction with lentiCas9-Blast (Addgene #52962) or otherwise with cell lines already expressing Cas9. Browse the full kinome gRNA library at http://www.addgene.org/pooled-library/broadgpp-human-kinome/ or visit http://www.broadinstitute.org/rnai/public/ for detailed protocols and information.
How to cite: PAK1 gRNA (BRDN0001145958) was a gift from John Doench & David Root (Addgene plasmid # 76464 ; http://n2t.net/addgene:76464 ; RRID:Addgene_76464)
