>Addgene plasmid #76464 | PAK1 gRNA (BRDN0001145958) | depositor partial sequence | sequence record 143924 | Target Sequence
TTCTGTCACCACATCTGTCA
