>Addgene plasmid #76464 | PAK1 gRNA (BRDN0001145958) | addgene partial sequence | sequence record 185887 | hU6-F
AGAAAGTAATAATTTCTTGGGTAGTTTGCAGTTTTAAAATTATGTTTTAAAATGGACTATCATATGCTTA
CCGTAACTTGAAAGTATTTCGATTTCTTGGCTTTATATATCTTGTGGAAAGGACGAAACACCGTTCTGTC
ACCACATCTGTCAGTTTTAGAGCTAGAAATAGCAAGTTAAAATAAGGCTAGTCCGTTATCAACTTGAAAA
AGTGGCACCGAGTCGGTGCTTTTTTAAGCTTGGCGTAACTAGATCTTGAGACAAATGGCAGTATTCATCC
ACAATTTTAAAAGAAAAGGGGGGATTGGGGGGTACAGTGCAGGGGAAAGAATAGTAGACATAATAGCAAC
AGACATACAAACTAAAGAATTACAAAAACAAATTACAAAAATTCAAAATTTTCGGGTTTATTACAGGGAC
AGCAGAGATCCACTTTGGCGCCGGCTCGAGGGGGCCCGGGTGCAAAGATGGATAAAGTTTTAAACAGAGA
GGAATCTTTGCAGCTAATGGACCTTCTAGGTCTTGAAAGGAGTGGGAATTGGCTCCGGTGCCCGTCAGTG
GGCAGAGCGC
